>Addgene plasmid #130939 | pLY105 | addgene full sequence | sequence record 258312 | Addgene NGS Result
CGTAAGCCATTTCCGCTCGCCGCAGTCGAACGACCGAGCGTAGCGAGTCAGTGAGCGAGGAAGCGGAATA
TATCCCTAGGCCTAGTAGGACCAAAACGAAAAAAGGCCCCCCTTTCGGGAGGCCTCTTTTCTGGAATTTG
GTACCGAGAAGCTTCAAAAAAAGCACCGACTCGGTGCCACTTGGGCCCTTCTTCAGGGCCCAAGTTGATA
ACGGACTAGCCTTATTTGAACTTGCTAGGGCCCTTCTTCAGGGCCCTAGCTCTCAAACCGCGATCACTGG
AAATAACTCTCTAGTTTTATTCGAAAGTAACAAACCATTTTCTTGCGTAAACCTGTACGATCCTACAGGT
CTCTAGTATATAAACGCAGAAAGGCCCACCCGAAGGTGAGCCAGTGTGATTGACAGCTAGCTCAGTCCTA
GGGATTGTGCTAGCTACTAGAGATTAAAGAGGAGAAATACTAGATGAAAAACATAAATGCCGACGACACA
TACAGAATAATTAATAAAATTAAAGCTTGTAGAAGCAATAATGATATTAATCAATGCTTATCTGATATGA
CTAAAATGGTACATTGTGAATATTATTTACTCGCGATCATTTATCCTCATTCTATGGTTAAATCTGATAT
TTCAATCCTAGATAATTACCCTAAAAAATGGAGGCAATATTATGATGACGCTAATTTAATAAAATATGAT
CCTATAGTAGATTATTCTAACTCCAATCATTCACCAATTAATTGGAATATATTTGAAAACAATGCTGTAA
ATAAAAAATCTCCAAATGTAATTAAAGAAGCGAAAACATCAGGTCTTATCACTGGGTTTAGTTTCCCTAT
TCATACGGCTAACAATGGCTTCGGAATGCTTAGTTTTGCACATTCAGAAAAAGACAACTATATAGATAGT
TTATTTTTACATGCGTGTATGAACATACCATTAATTGTTCCTTCTCTAGTTGATAATTATCGAAAAATAA
ATATAGCAAATAATAAATCAAACAACGATTTAACCAAAAGAGAAAAAGAATGTTTAGCGTGGGCATGCGA
AGGAAAAAGCTCTTGGGATATTTCAAAAATATTAGGTTGCAGTGAGCGTACTGTCACTTTCCATTTAACC
AATGCGCAAATGAAACTCAATACAACAAACCGCTGCCAAAGTATTTCTAAAGCAATTTTAACAGGAGCAA
TTGATTGCCCATACTTTAAAAATTAATAACACTGATAGTGCTAGTGTAGATCACTACTAGAGCTCGGTAC
CAAAGACGAACAATAAGACGCTGAAAAGCGTCTTTTTTCGTTTTGGTCCCTCTAGTATTAATTTTGTCTT
CATGCATGAAGACAACTAGGCTCTAGAAGCGGCCGCGAATTAGATATCTGGCGAAAATGAGACGTTGATC
GGCACGTAAGAGGTTCCAACTTTCACCATAATGAAATAAGATCACTACCGGGCGTATTTTTTGAGTTATC
GAGATTTTCAGGAGCTAAGGAAGCTAAAATGGAGAAAAAAATCACTGGATATACCACCGTTGATATATCC
CAATGGCATCGTAAAGAACATTTTGAGGCATTTCAGTCAGTTGCTCAATGTACCTATAACCAGACCGTTC
AGCTGGATATTACGGCCTTTTTAAAGACCGTAAAGAAAAATAAGCACAAGTTTTATCCGGCCTTTATTCA
CATTCTTGCCCGCCTGATGAATGCTCATCCGGAATTTCGTATGGCAATGAAAGACGGTGAGCTGGTGATA
TGGGATAGTGTTCACCCTTGTTACACCGTTTTCCATGAGCAAACTGAAACGTTTTCATCGCTCTGGAGTG
AATACCACGACGATTTCCGGCAGTTTCTACACATATATTCGCAAGATGTGGCGTGTTACGGTGAAAACCT
GGCCTATTTCCCTAAAGGGTTTATTGAGAATATGTTTTTCGTCTCAGCCAATCCCTGGGTGAGTTTCACC
AGTTTTGATTTAAACGTGGCCAATATGGACAACTTCTTCGCCCCCGTTTTCACCATGGGCAAATATTATA
CGCAAGGCGACAAGGTGCTGATGCCGCTGGCGATTCAGGTTCATCATGCCGTTTGTGATGGCTTCCATGT
CGGCAGAATGCTTAATGAATTACAACAGTACTGCGATGAGTGGCAGGGCGGGGCGTAATTTGATATCGAG
CTCGCTTGGACTCCTGTTGATAGATCCAGTAATGACCTCAGAACTCCATCTGGATTTGTTCAGAACGCTC
GGTTGCCGCCGGGCGTTTTTTATTGGTGAGAATCCAAGCACTAGTAACAACTTATATCGTATGGGGCTGA
CTTCAGGTGCTACATTTGAAGAGATAAATTGCACTGAAATCTAGAAATATTTTATCTGATTAATAAGATG
ATCTTCTTGAGATCGTTTTGGTCTGCGCGTAATCTCTTGCTCTGAAAACGAAAAAACCGCCTTGCAGGGC
GGTTTTTCGAAGGTTCTCTGAGCTACCAACTCTTTGAACCGAGGTAACTGGCTTGGAGGAGCGCAGTCAC
CAAAACTTGTCCTTTCAGTTTAGCCTTAACCGGCGCATGACTTCAAGACTAACTCCTCTAAATCAATTAC
CAGTGGCTGCTGCCAGTGGTGCTTTTGCATGTCTTTCCGGGTTGGACTCAAGACGATAGTTACCGGATAA
GGCGCAGCGGTCGGACTGAACGGGGGGTTCGTGCATACAGTCCAGCTTGGAGCGAACTGCCTACCCGGAA
CTGAGTGTCAGGCGTGGAATGAGACAAACGCGGCCATAACAGCGGAATGACACCGGTAAACCGAAAGGCA
GGAACAGGAGAGCGCACGAGGGAGCCGCCAGGGGGAAACGCCTGGTATCTTTATAGTCCTGTCGGGTTTC
GCCACCACTGATTTGAGCGTCAGATTTCGTGATGCTTGTCAGGGGGGCGGAGCCTATGGAAAAACGGCTT
TGCCGCGGCCCTCTCACTTCCCTGTTAAGTATCTTCCTGGCATCTTCCAGGAAATCTCCGCCCCGTT
Features (pLannotate 1.2.2; 13 found; start..end, strand, type, name):
     13..68      +  rep_origin     RSF ori (fragment): Plasmids containing the RSF 1030 origin of replication can be propagated in E. coli cells that contain additional plasmids with compatible origins.
    163..182     -  misc_RNA       gRNA scaffold (fragment): guide RNA scaffold for the Streptococcus pyogenes CRISPR/Cas9 system
    183..201     -  protein_bind   boxB: λ N peptide binding site consisting of an RNA hairpin within the N-utliization (nut) site of the λ bacteriophage transcript (Tan and Frankel, 1995) λN peptide
    201..237     -  misc_RNA       gRNA scaffold (fragment): guide RNA scaffold for the Streptococcus pyogenes CRISPR/Cas9 system
    238..256     -  protein_bind   boxB: λ N peptide binding site consisting of an RNA hairpin within the N-utliization (nut) site of the λ bacteriophage transcript (Tan and Frankel, 1995) λN peptide
    365..392     -  terminator     T7Te terminator: phage T7 early transcription terminator
    400..422     +  promoter       J23119(SpeI) promoter (fragment): bacterial promoter (Registry of Standard Biological Parts BBa J23119) modified to end with an SpeI site
    464..1213    +  CDS            luxR: LUXR_ALIFS - Experimental evidence at protein level: Swiss-Prot protein existence level 1. Transcriptional activator of the bioluminescence operon. Binds to the OHHL autoinducer. From Aliivibrio fischeri (Vibrio fischeri).
   1351..1371    -  misc_feature   BioBrick prefix: BioBrick prefix for parts that do not start with "ATG"
   1396..1498    +  promoter       cat promoter: promoter of the E. coli cat gene encoding chloramphenicol acetyltransferase
   1499..2155    +  CDS            cat: CAT_ECOLX - Experimental evidence at protein level: Swiss-Prot protein existence level 1. This enzyme is an effector of chloramphenicol resistance in bacteria. From Escherichia coli. This protein is used as a marker in many commonly used cloning vectors, such as pACYC184.
   2179..2273    +  terminator     lambda t0 terminator: transcription terminator from phage lambda
   2387..2932    +  rep_origin     p15A ori: Plasmids containing the medium-copy-number p15A origin of replication can be propagated in E. coli cells that contain a second plasmid with the ColE1 origin.
