[The description below was written by a language model from this plasmid's Addgene catalogue record and pLannotate feature annotations shown in this document.]
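Description:
pLY105 is a small (about 3 kb) bacterial expression plasmid for synthetic-biology work in E. coli. It is built on a p15A backbone derived from a dCas9 bacterial vector, modified with two BbsI sites for construction. It replicates from the p15A origin, listed as low copy and compatible with ColE1-type plasmids, so it can be co-maintained with other circuit components. Selection is by chloramphenicol, through a cat gene driven by its own promoter and followed by the lambda t0 terminator. A short annotated match to the RSF origin is only a fragment and is unlikely to be a functional second replicon.

The payload is an inducible guide RNA generator. The synthetic sgRNA-LEA3 lies on the reverse strand and consists of a spacer joined to a Streptococcus pyogenes Cas9 scaffold. The scaffold is interrupted by two boxB hairpins, the RNA aptamers bound by the phage λ N peptide. These aptamers allow a λN-fused effector to be recruited to a dCas9–sgRNA complex at the target site, which fits the CRISPR activation (CRISPRa) system described in the associated publication. According to the catalogue record, sgRNA transcription is driven by the Plux2 promoter, although the feature table does not annotate this promoter.

A divergently oriented cassette carries luxR from Aliivibrio fischeri, downstream of a fragment resembling the constitutive J23119 promoter. LuxR is the transcriptional activator that binds the acyl-homoserine lactone autoinducer, so it presumably makes sgRNA output responsive to that signal. A T7Te terminator lies between the two units. The plasmid is intended as a tunable sgRNA input module for programmable gene activation circuits in bacteria. The dCas9 and activator components are not encoded on it.
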