Addgene plasmid #130939: pLY105
Purpose: Engineered sgRNA-LEA3 (2 BoxB aptamers) generator circuit including promoter Plux2
Depositing lab: Baojun Wang. Depositing organization: University of Edinburgh. Publication: Engineered CRISPRa enables programmable eukaryote-like gene activation in bacteria. Liu Y, Wan X, Wang B. Nat Commun. 2019 Aug 26;10(1):3693. doi: 10.1038/s41467-019-11479-0. PubMed 31451697.
Backbone
  Vector backbone: p15AC
  Backbone manufacturer: p15A vector from pdCas9-bacteria (Plasmid #44249)
  Backbone size w/o insert (bp): 1725
  Total vector size (bp): 3007
  Modifications to backbone: Adding 2 BbsI sites for construction
  Vector type: Bacterial Expression, Synthetic Biology
Growth in bacteria
  Bacterial resistance: Chloramphenicol, 25 μg/mL
  Growth temperature: 37°C
  Growth strain: DH5alpha
  Growth instructions: Culture in the Lennox’s Luria-Bertani (LB) medium (10 g/L peptone, 5 g/L yeast extract, 5 g/L NaCl)
  Copy number: Low Copy
Gene/Insert
  Gene/Insert name: sgRNA-LEA3
  gRNA/shRNA sequence: AGTTATTTCCAGTGATCGCG
  Species: Synthetic
  Promoter: Plux2
  Cloning method: Restriction Enzyme; 5′ cloning site EcoRI (destroyed during cloning); 3′ cloning site SpeI (destroyed during cloning)
  Sequencing primers: 5′ AACGGTCTGGTTATAGGTACATTGAGCAAC; 3′ GTTCGTAAGCCATTTCCGCTCGCCGCAGTC
Terms and licenses: Academic/Nonprofit Terms; Industry Terms: Not Available to Industry
Depositor comments: The Top10 bacterial strain should be used for downstream applications
How to cite: pLY105 was a gift from Baojun Wang (Addgene plasmid # 130939 ; http://n2t.net/addgene:130939 ; RRID:Addgene_130939)
