>Addgene plasmid #130939 | pLY105 | depositor partial sequence | sequence record 250910 | Plux2
GGACCAAAACGAAAAAAGACGCTTTTCAGCGTCTTATTGTTCGTCTTTGGTACCGAGCTCTAGTAGTGAT
CTACACTAGCACTATCAGTGTTATTAATTTTTAAAGTATGGGCAATCAATTGCTCCTGTTAAAATTGCTT
TAGAAATACTTTGGCAGCGGTTTGTTGTATTGAGTTTCATTTGCGCATTGGTTAAATGGAAAGTGACAGT
ACGCTCACTGCAACCTAATATTTTTGAAATATCCCAAGAGCTTTTTCCTTCGCATGCCCACGCTAAACAT
TCTTTTTCTCTTTTGGTTAAATCGTTGTTTGATTTATTATTTGCTATATTTATTTTTCGATAATTATCAA
CTAGAGAAGGAACAATTAATGGTATGTTCATACACGCATGTAAAAATAAACTATCTATATAGTTGTCTTT
TTCTGAATGTGCAAAACTAAGCATTCCGAAGCCATTGTTAGCCGTATGAATAGGGAAACTAAACCCAGTG
ATAAGACCTGATGTTTTCGCTTCTTTAATTACATTTGGAGATTTTTTATTTACAGCATTGTTTTCAAATA
TATTCCAATTAATTGGTGAATGATTGGAGTTAGAATAATCTACTATAGGATCATATTTTATTAAATTAGC
GTCATCATAATATTGCCTCCATTTTTTAGGGTAATTATCTAGGATTGAAATATCAGATTTAACCATAGAA
TGAGGATAAATGATCGCGAGTAAATAATATTCACAATGTACCATTTTAGTCATATCAGATAAGCATTGAT
TAATATCATTATTGCTTCTACAAGCTTTAATTTTATTAATTATTCTGTATGTGTCGTCGGCATTTATGTT
TTTCATCTAGTATTTCTCCTCTTTAATCTCTAGTAGCTAGCACAATCCCTAGGACTGAGCTAGCTGTCAA
TCACACTGGCTCACCTTCGGGTGGGCCTTTCTGCGTTTATATACTAGAGACCTGTAGGATCGTACAGGTT
TACGCAAGAAAATGGTTTGTTACTTTCGAATA
