>Addgene plasmid #130939 | pLY105 | depositor partial sequence | sequence record 250911 | sgRNA-LEA3
AGTTATTTCCAGTGATCGCGGTTTGAGAGCTAGGGCCCTGAAGAAGGGCCCTAGCAAGTTCAAATAAGGC
TAGTCCGTTATCAACTTGGGCCCTGAAGAAGGGCCCAAGTGGCACCGAGTCGGTGCTTTTTTT
